>Addgene plasmid #37638 | pHL1324 | addgene partial sequence | sequence record 50233 | ColEterm 5'-agctgataccgctcgccgcagccgaacg-3'
CCTACTCAGGAGAGCGTTCACCGACAAACAACAGATAAAACGAAAGGCCCAGTCTTTCGACTGAGCCTTT
CGTTTTATTTGATGCCTCTAGCACGCGTACCATGGGCCCTTAGTAACTGGACTGCTGGGATTTTTCAGCC
TGGATACGCTGGTAGATCTCTTCACGGTGAACAGAAACTTCCTTCGGGGCATTTACGCCAATACGTACCT
GGTTGCCCTTTACCCCTAAAACTGTCACGGTGACCTCATCCCCAATCATGAGGGTCTCACCAACTCGACG
AGTCAGAATCAGCATTTCCTCCTAGCGGCCGCCTGTGTGGAATCCATTATAACCGCCAAGCATAAAAATG
TCAACAACGACGGTGCTCGAGAATTCACTGCTCACAAGAAAAAAGGCACGTCATCTGACGTGCCTTTTTT
ATTTGTACTACCCTGTACGATTAAAGCTTAAGACCCACTTTCACATTTAAGTTGTTTTTCTAATCCGCAT
ATGATCAATTCAAGGCCGAATAAGAAGGCTGGCTCTGCACCTTGGTGATCAAATAATTCGATAGCTTGTC
GTAATAATGGCGGCATACTATCAGTAGTAGGTGTTTCCCTTTCTTCTTTAGCGACTTGATGCTCTTGATC
TTCCAATACGCAACCTAAAGTAAAATGCCCCACAGCGCTGAGTGCATATAATGCATTCTCTAGTGAAAAA
CCTTGTTGGCATAAAAAGGCTAATTGATTTTCGAGAGTTTCATACTGTTTTTCTGTAGGCCGTGTACCTA
AATGTACTTTTGCTCCATCGCGATGACTTAGTAAAGCACATCTAAAACTTTTAGCGTTATTACGTAAAAA
ATCTTGCCAGCTTTCCCCTTCT
