>Addgene plasmid #37638 | pHL1324 | addgene partial sequence | sequence record 50319 | AmpSeq-F 5'-ctcatgagcggatacatatttgaa-3'
CCGCGCACATTTCCCCGAAAAGTGCCACCTGACGTCTCGAGCACCGTCGTTGTTGACATTTTTAAGCTTG
GCGGTTATAATGGATTCCACACAGGTCGACTAAGGAGGAAAATGCGTAAAGGAGAAGAACTTTTCACTGG
AGTTGTCCCAATTCTTGTTGAATTAGATGGTGATGTTAATGGGCACAAATTTTCTGTCAGTGGAGAGGGT
GAAGGTGATGCAACATACGGAAAACTTACCCTTAAATTTATTTGCACTACTGGAAAACTACCTGTTCCAT
GGCCAACACTTGTCACTACTTTCGGTTATGGTGTTCAATGCTTTGCGAGATACCCAGATCATATGAAACA
GCATGACTTTTTCAAGAGTGCCATGCCCGAAGGTTATGTACAGGAAAGAACTATATTTTTCAAAGATGAC
GGGAACTACAAGACACGTGCTGAAGTCAAGTTTGAAGGTGATACCCTTGTTAATAGAATCGAGTTAAAAG
GTATTGATTTTAAAGAAGATGGAAACATTCTTGGACACAAATTGGAATACAACTATAACTCACACAATGT
ATACATCATGGCAGACAAACAAAAGAATGGAATCAAAGTTAACTTCAAAATTAGACACAACATTGAAGAT
GGAAGCGTTCAACTAGCAGACCATTATCAACAAAATACTCCAATTGGCGATGGCCCTGTCCTTTTACCAG
ACAACCATTACCTGTCCACACAATCTGCCCTTTCGAAAGATCCCAACGAAAAGAGAGACCACATGGTCCT
TCTTGAGTTTGTAACAGCTGCTGGGATTACACATGGCATGGATGA
