>Addgene plasmid #37638 | pHL1324 | addgene partial sequence | sequence record 50320 | GFP-F 5'-GGTCCTTCTTGAGTTTGTAAC-3'
CAATAAAAGCTAGCTTGGCTGTTTTGGCGGATGAGAGAAGATTTTCAGCCTGATACAGATTAAATCAGAA
CGCAGAAGCGGTCTGATAAAACAGAATTTGCCTGGCGGCAGTAGCGCGGTGGTCCCACCTGACCCCATGC
CGAACTCAGAAGTGAAACGCCGTAGCGCCGATGGTAGTGTGGGGTCTCCCCATGCGAGAGTAGGGAACTG
CCAGGCATCAAATAAAACGAAAGGCTCAGTCGAAAGACTGGGCCTTTCGTTTTATCTGTTGTTTGTCGGT
GAACGCTCTCCTGAGTAGGACAAATCCGCCGCCCTAGACCTAGGGGATCCTCGAGCACCGTCGTTGTTGA
CATTTTTATGCTTGGCGGTTATAATGGATTCCACACACCCGGGTAAGGAGGAAAATGTCTAGATTAGATA
AAAGTAAAGTGATTAACAGCGCATTAGAGCTGCTTAATGAGGTCGGAATCGAAGGTTTAACAACCCGTAA
ACTCGCCCAGAAGCTAGGTGTAGAGCAGCCTACATTGTATTGGCATGTAAAAAATAAGCGGGCTTTGCTC
GACGCCTTAGCCATTGAGATGTTAGATAGGCACCATACTCACTTTTGCCCTTTAGAAGGGGAAAGCTGGC
AAGATTTTTTACGTAATAACGCTAAAAGTTTTAGATGTGCTTTACTAAGTCATCGCGATGGAGCAAAAGT
ACATTTAGGT
