[The description below was written by a language model from this plasmid's Addgene catalogue record.]
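Description:
pHL1324 is a bacterial expression and synthetic-biology plasmid built on a pZ-series modular backbone, derived from the Lutz and Bujard vector system. It carries a ColE-type origin of replication that maintains it at high copy number in E. coli, and it is selected with ampicillin. No feature table accompanies the record, so terminators, ribosome binding sites and the exact arrangement of the cassettes are not documented here.

The plasmid carries three separately cloned inserts, each placed between its own pair of retained restriction sites in keeping with the modular pZ design. A 717 bp GFP coding sequence sits between SalI and NheI under a promoter recorded as pCon. The Tet repressor TetR is inserted between XmaI and HindIII, and the E. coli carbon storage regulator CsrA is inserted between NotI and ApaI. Both of these are listed with a promoter called pConNoHind, whose name suggests a variant of pCon lacking a HindIII site. The names also imply constitutive promoters, though the record does not define them.

CsrA is a global post-transcriptional regulator that binds target mRNAs and typically alters their translation or stability. TetR is the repressor used to control tet-operator promoters, which would allow inducible expression of other components supplied elsewhere. The record does not state whether the GFP transcript carries a CsrA-responsive leader or what TetR regulates in this system. The associated publication concerns signaling dynamics and feedback in the CsrA cascade, so the plasmid was probably used as a fluorescent reporter and regulator-supply construct for quantitative study of CsrA-mediated regulation in E. coli.
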