Addgene plasmid #37638: pHL1324
Depositing lab: Han Lim. Depositing organization: University of California, Berkeley. Publication: Rapid and robust signaling in the CsrA cascade via RNA-protein interactions and feedback regulation. Adamson DN, Lim HN. Proc Natl Acad Sci U S A. 2013 Aug 6;110(32):13120-5. doi: 10.1073/pnas.1308476110. Epub 2013 Jul 22. PubMed 23878244.
Backbone
  Vector backbone: pZ with ColE origin
  Backbone manufacturer: Lim Lab
  Modifications to backbone: Plasmid modified from Rolf Lutz and Hermann Bujard, 1997
  Vector type: Bacterial Expression, Synthetic Biology
Growth in bacteria
  Bacterial resistance: Ampicillin, 100 μg/mL
  Growth temperature: 37°C
  Growth strain: XL1 Blue
  Copy number: High Copy
Gene/Insert 1
  Gene/Insert name: GFP (alt name: green fluorescent protein)
  Insert size (bp): 717
  Promoter: pCon
  Cloning method: Restriction Enzyme; 5′ cloning site SalI (not destroyed); 3′ cloning site NheI (not destroyed)
  Sequencing primers: 5′ CTCATGA GCGGATACAT ATTTGAA; 3′ cgcggatcc AAGGCCATCCGTCAGGATGGCCTT
Gene/Insert 2
  Gene/Insert name: TetR
  Promoter: pConNoHind
  Cloning method: Restriction Enzyme; 5′ cloning site XmaI (not destroyed); 3′ cloning site HindIII (not destroyed)
  Sequencing primers: 5′ GCTGGGATTA CACATGGCAT GGAT; 3′ ccggaattc ACTGCTCACA AGAAAAAAGG CACG
Gene/Insert 3
  Gene/Insert name: CsrA (alt name: carbon storage regulator)
  Species: E. coli
  Promoter: pConNoHind
  Cloning method: Restriction Enzyme; 5′ cloning site NotI (not destroyed); 3′ cloning site ApaI (not destroyed)
  Sequencing primers: 5′ ggccaag CTT TAATC GTACAGGGTA GTACAAATA; 3′ AGCTGATACC GCTCGCCGCA GCCGAACG
Terms and licenses: Academic/Nonprofit Terms; Industry Terms: Not Available to Industry
How to cite: pHL1324 was a gift from Han Lim (Addgene plasmid # 37638 ; http://n2t.net/addgene:37638 ; RRID:Addgene_37638)
